>Addgene plasmid #146702 | pAc5.1B-lambdaN-HA-DmNot1_1710-2505_J | addgene full sequence | sequence record 357195 | Addgene NGS Result
CATGAATGGCATCAACTCTGAATCAAATCTTTGCAGATGCACCTACTTCTCATTTCCACTGTCACATCAT
TTTTCCAGATCTCGCTGCCTGTTATGTGGCCCACAAACCAAGACACGTTTTATGGCCATTAAAGCTGGTT
GATCGTCGCCAAACACCAAATACATAATGAATATGTACACATTCGAGAAAGAAGCGATCAAAGAAGCGTC
TTCGGGCGGAGTAGGAGAATGCGGAGGAGAAGGAGAACGAGCTGATCTAGTATCTCTCCACAATCCAATG
CCAACTGACCAACTGGCCATATTCGGAGCAATTTGAAGCCAATTTCCATCGCCTGGCGATCGCTCCATTC
TTGGCTATATGTTTTTCACCGTTACCCGGGGCCATTTTCAAAGACTCGTCGGCAAGATAAGATTGTGTCA
CTCGCTGTCTCTCTTCATTTGTCGAAGAATGCTGAGGAATTTCGCGATGACGTCGGCGAGTATTTTGAAG
AATGAGAATAATTTGTATTTATACGAAAATCAGTTAGTGGAATTTTCTACAAAAACATGTTATCTATAGA
TAATTTTGTTGCAAAATATGTTGACTATGACAAAGATTGTATGTATATACCTTTAATGTATTCTCATTTT
CTTATGTATTTATAATGGCAATGATGATACTGATGATATTTTAAGATGATGCCAGACCAAAAGGCTTGAA
TTTCTGCGTCTTTTGCCGAACGCAGTGCATGTGCAATTGTTGTTTTTTGGAATATTCAATTTTCGGACTG
TCCGCTTTGATTTCAGTTTCTTGGCTTATTCAAAAAGCAAAGTAAAGCCAAAAAAGCGAGATGGCAATAC
CAAATGCGGCAAAACGGTAGTGGAAGGAAAGGGGTGCGGGGCAGCGGAAGGAAGGGTGGGGCGGGGCGTG
GCGGGGTCTGTGGCTGGGCGCGACGTCACCGACGTTGGAGCCACTCCTTTGACCATGTGTGCGTGTGTGT
ATTATTCGTGTCTCGCCACTCGCCGGTTGTTTTTTTCTTTTTATGCTGCGCTCTCTCTAGCGCCATCTCG
CTTACGCATGCTCAACGCACCGCATGTTGCCGTTTCCTTTTATGCGTCATTTTGGCTCGAAATAGGCAAT
TATTTAAACAAAGATTAGTCAACGAAAACGCTAAAATAAATAAGTCTACAATATGGTTACTTATTGCCAT
GTGTGTGCAGCCAACGATAGCAACAAAAGCAACAACACAGGTGGCTTTCCCTCTTTCACTTTTTGTTTGC
AAGCCGCGTGCGAGCAAGACGGCACGACCGGCAAACGCAATTACGCTGACAAAGAGCAGACGAAGTTTTG
GCGAAAAACATCAAGGCGCCTGATACGAATGCATTTGCAATAACAATTGCGATATTTAATATTGTTTATG
AAGCTGTTTGACTTCAAAACACACAAAAAAAAAAATAAAACAAATTATTTGAAAGAGAATTAGGAATCGG
ACGCTTATCGTTAGGGTAACAACAAGAAATGCTTACTGAGTCACAGCCTCTGGAAAACTGCCGCAAGCCA
GAGAGAGAGAGAAAAAGAGGGAGAGCAGCTTAGACCGCATGTGCTTGTGTGTGAGGCGTCTCTCTCTTCG
TCTCTGTTGCGCAAACGCATAGACTGCACTGAAAAAATCGATTACCTATTTTTTATGAATGAATATTTGC
ACTATTACTATTCAAAACTATTAAGATAGCAATCACATTCAATAGCCAAATACTATACCACCTGAGCGAT
GCAACGAAATGATCAATTTGAGCAAAAATGCTGCATATTTAGGACGGCATCATTATAGAAATGCTTCTTG
CTGTGTACTTTTCTCTCGTCTGGCAGCTGTTTCGCCGTTATTGTTAAAACCGGCTTAAGTTAGGTGTGTT
TTCTACGACTAGTGAATGCCCTACTAGAAGATGTGTGTTGCACAAAATGTCCCTGGAATAACCAATTTGA
AGTGCAGATAGCAGTAAACGTAAGCTAATATGAATATTATTTAACTGTAATGTTTTAATATCGCTGGACA
TTACTAATAAACCCACTATAAACACATGTACATATGTATGTTTTGGCATACAATGAGTAGTTGGGGAAAA
AATGTGTAAAAGCACCGTGACCATCACAGCATAAAGATAACCAGCTGAAGTATCGAATATGAGTAACCCC
CAAATTGAATCACATGCCGCAACTGATAGGACCCATGGAAGTACACTCTTCATGGCGATATACAAGACAC
ACACAAGCACGAACACCCAGTTGCGGAGGAAATTCTCCGTAAATGAAAACCCAATCGGCGAACAATTCAT
ACCCATATATGGTAAAAGTTTTGAACGCGACTTGAGAGCGGAGAGCATTGCGGCTGATAAGGTTTTAGCG
CTAAGCGGGCTTTATAAAACGGGCTGCGGGACCAGTTTTCATATCACTACCGTTTGAGTTCTTGTGCTGT
GTGGATACTCCTCCCGACACAAAGCCGCTCCATCAGCCAGCAGTCGTCTAATCCAGAGACCCCGGATCGG
GGTACCAACATGGACGCACAAACACGACGACGTGAGCGTCGCGCTGAGAAACAAGCTCAATGGAAAGCTG
CAAACGGTGGATCTCCTCCACATATGGCTTACCCATACGATGTTCCAGATTACGCTCCTCCAAGCTTAAT
TAAGATGTCTCAGCCAAATGTGTTTGCTAATGATGATAGCATGGTATACGGGGAACTGGCTAGCAAAATG
GAGGCCTTCATGAACACGGCAATCGGAGTGCCGACACTCCAGATCCAGACTAGCAAGATGCACATGCTAC
TCAACGCCCTGATAGCGACGCGTCGACTGCGTGACCAAGAGTCTGCCTTTAATCTGCTGACCCGCGCGGT
CGAGGGTTTGACCGAAGGATTGGTCAATATGCATGAAAACATGGAGCAAATGAAGATGTACCAAAACATC
CATCTCCGTATCCTTGGCTTGCTGAACAACAGTTTCGGTGCTCCAAACACAGAGCGAGCGGTAACAAAGT
GTTTCTTCGATATCCGAGAGGAGGTGCGATATAACGTGGAGGCAGCTCGCGCTTTGATTACGTCGCACTT
TGTCAATCTGAATCAGTTTGACGGAATGCTACGCGACTGCATGGACAACGGAAACAATTATGTGGCCATA
TCGTTCGGTATCGCACTGCTGGAGCGCCTCATCATGGACGATCGAGTGATTAATATTGTTTCGGACAACG
AATTCATGGCAACTGTTGAGCTGCTAGGTAGGCTCACTCAGCATCGCCATCGGTATCCAGAATGCATTGT
GAATGCTATTGATACGCTCTGGAGCGGAAACTTTAACTCGAGCAGCGACTACAGCCCGTTCAACGGCAAT
GATCGTTACTTGTCGGGAGCCTCCCATTACATCCACTCCGGCATGCATCACGTAAGGTCATGCGATACAG
ATGATCCGCCGGGCTTACAAGAGAAGACGGAGTTTCTGCTTAAGGATTGGGTTGCACTGTACACGCAACA
GAACCAGCAGTCAACGCGCGATGCACGCAACTTCAGTGCATTTGTTCAGAAGATGAACACATATGGTATC
CTGAAAACGGACGACTTGATCACCCGTTTTTTCCGCCAGGCCACACACATTTGCACGGATGTGGTGTACA
GAATGTTCGCCGAGCCGAGTTTACCAATCAACCAGGCCAAAAACAAGATATTCCAGTGGATCGATGCGTT
CGTCCATCTGATTGCAATGCTCGTGCGACACTCAGGCGAAGCAGGTAATCCAACCACCAAGATCAACCTG
TTAAACAAGGTGCTGGGCATTGTGCTGGGAACGCTGATTAAGGACCATGAGATGCGTGGCGTTAGCTTCC
AGCAGGTTGGCTACCATCGCTTCTTCATGATGCTGTTCATGGAGCTGTGCACGGCCGATGTGATTCTCGA
GTCCCTGATGCACAGTATTGTGTCGGCCTTCGCCTACACATATCACTTGTTGAATCCCAGCGTGGCTCCG
GGATTCTGCTTTGCTTGGTTGGAGCTCATTTCGCATCGCGTCTTCCTGGGCCGCATCCTGGTCCAAATTC
CCGGGCAAAAGGGCTGGCCACTTTACGCTCAATTGCTGCAGGACCTTTTTAAATATCTTGCGCCCTTCTT
ACGCAACACTGAGCTCGGCAAACCAGTCCAGCTTTTGTACAAGGGGACGCTACGTGTTCTGCTCGTTCTG
CTTCACGACTTCCCGGAGTTCTTGTGCGACTATCATTTTGGGTTCTGTGACACCATCCCGCCCAATTGCG
TCCAGATGCGTAACATCATCCTGTCGGCGTTTCCGCGCAACATGCGCTTGCCCGATCCCTTCACGCCCAA
CCTAAAAGTGGACATGCTGTCGGACAGTAGTAATGCGCCTAAGGTGCTCAGTAGCTACATTATGAACATC
CAGCCCGCGAACTTTAAGAAGGATTTGGACTCGTACCTCAAGGCCCGGGCGCCAGTTACTTTTCTATCGG
AATTACGTGGTCACTTGCAGGTGACAAGCGAGCCAGGAACTCGTTACAACATGGCGCTGATGAATGCTCT
GGTCATGTATGTGGGAACTCAGGCGATTGCTTTGATCAGAAACAAAAACTTTGTGCCCAACACCTCGAAC
ATAGCACACAGCGCCCACATGGATATCTTCCAGAATCTTGCTGTTGACTTGGATACGGAGGGTCGCTATC
TGTTCTTGAATGCGATTGCGAACCAGTTGCGCTATCCCAACAGCCACACGCACTACTTCAGCTGTGCGGT
GCTGCATCTGTTTGCCGAGGCCAACTCGGAGGCAATTCAGGAGCAGATCACTCGCGTACTTCTGGAACGA
TTGATCGTGAACCGCCCGCATCCTTGGGGACTGTTGATCACTTTTATTGAGCTGATCAAAAATCCCATCT
ACAAGTTCTGGGACCATGACTTTGTGCACTGTGCGCCAGAGATCACCAAGCTCTTTGAATCGGTGGCCCG
TTCCTGTCTGGCCAAGTCGAACGTCACCCAGCAGTTGAACATGCCCGTCGTCGATGGCGAGGGCCAGGAG
GTAGCCACCATCAACTGATCTAGACAAAGGGCGAATTCCAGCACACTGGCGGCCGTTACTAGAGGGCCCG
CGGTTCGAAGGTAAGCCTATCCCTAACCCTCTCCTCGGTCTCGATTCTACGCGTACCGGTCATCATCACC
ATCACCATTGAGTTTAAACCCGCTGATCAGCCTCGACTGTGCCTTCTAAGGCCTGAGCTCGCTGATCAGC
CTCGATCGAGGATCCAGACATGATAAGATACATTGATGAGTTTGGACAAACCACAACTAGAATGCAGTGA
AAAAAATGCTTTATTTGTGAAATTTGTGATGCTATTGCTTTATTTGTAACCATTATAAGCTGCAATAAAC
AAGTTAACAACAACAATTGCATTCATTTTATGTTTCAGGTTCAGGGGGAGGTGTGGGAGGTTTTTTAAAG
CAAGTAAAACCTCTACAAATGTGGTATGGCTGATTATGATCAGTCGACCGATGCCCTTGAGAGCCTTCAA
CCCAGTCAGCTCCTTCCGGTGGGCGCGGGGCATGACTATCGTCGCCGCACTTATGACTGTCTTCTTTATC
ATGCAACTCGTAGGACAGGTGCCGGCAGCGCTCTGGGTCATTTTCGGCGAGGACCGCTTTCGCTGGAGCG
CGACGATGATCGGCCTGTCGCTTGCGGTATTCGGAATCTTGCACGCCCTCGCTCAAGCCTTCGTCACTGG
TCCCGCCACCAAACGTTTCGGCGAGAAGCAGGCCATTATCGCCGGCATGGCGGCCGACGCGCTGGGCTAC
GTCTTGCTGGCGTTCGCGACGCGAGGCTGGATGGCCTTCCCCATTATGATTCTTCTCGCTTCCGGCGGCA
TCGGGATGCCCGCGTTGCAGGCCATGCTGTCCAGGCAGGTAGATGACGACCATCAGGGACAGCTTCAAGG
CCAGCAAAAGGCCAGGAACCGTAAAAAGGCCGCGTTGCTGGCGTTTTTCCATAGGCTCCGCCCCCCTGAC
GAGCATCACAAAAATCGACGCTCAAGTCAGAGGTGGCGAAACCCGACAGGACTATAAAGATACCAGGCGT
TTCCCCCTGGAAGCTCCCTCGTGCGCTCTCCTGTTCCGACCCTGCCGCTTACCGGATACCTGTCCGCCTT
TCTCCCTTCGGGAAGCGTGGCGCTTTCTCATAGCTCACGCTGTAGGTATCTCAGTTCGGTGTAGGTCGTT
CGCTCCAAGCTGGGCTGTGTGCACGAACCCCCCGTTCAGCCCGACCGCTGCGCCTTATCCGGTAACTATC
GTCTTGAGTCCAACCCGGTAAGACACGACTTATCGCCACTGGCAGCAGCCACTGGTAACAGGATTAGCAG
AGCGAGGTATGTAGGCGGTGCTACAGAGTTCTTGAAGTGGTGGCCTAACTACGGCTACACTAGAAGGACA
GTATTTGGTATCTGCGCTCTGCTGAAGCCAGTTACCTTCGGAAAAAGAGTTGGTAGCTCTTGATCCGGCA
AACAAACCACCGCTGGTAGCGGTGGTTTTTTTGTTTGCAAGCAGCAGATTACGCGCAGAAAAAAAGGATC
TCAAGAAGATCCTTTGATCTTTTCTACGGGGTCTGACGCTCAGTGGAACGAAAACTCACGTTAAGGGATT
TTGGTCATGAGATTATCAAAAAGGATCTTCACCTAGATCCTTTTAAATTAAAAATGAAGTTTTAAATCAA
TCTAAAGTATATATGAGTAAACTTGGTCTGACAGTTACCAATGCTTAATCAGTGAGGCACCTATCTCAGC
GATCTGTCTATTTCGTTCATCCATAGTTGCCTGACTCCCCGTCGTGTAGATAACTACGATACGGGAGGGC
TTACCATCTGGCCCCAGTGCTGCAATGATACCGCGAGACCCACGCTCACCGGCTCCAGATTTATCAGCAA
TAAACCAGCCAGCCGGAAGGGCCGAGCGCAGAAGTGGTCCTGCAACTTTATCCGCCTCCATCCAGTCTAT
TAATTGTTGCCGGGAAGCTAGAGTAAGTAGTTCGCCAGTTAATAGTTTGCGCAACGTTGTTGCCATTGCT
GCAGGCATCGTGGTGTCACGCTCGTCGTTTGGTATGGCTTCATTCAGCTCCGGTTCCCAACGATCAAGGC
GAGTTACATGATCCCCCATGTTGTGCAAAAAAGCGGTTAGCTCCTTCGGTCCTCCGATCGTTGTCAGAAG
TAAGTTGGCCGCAGTGTTATCACTCATGGTTATGGCAGCACTGCATAATTCTCTTACTGTCATGCCATCC
GTAAGATGCTTTTCTGTGACTGGTGAGTACTCAACCAAGTCATTCTGAGAATAGTGTATGCGGCGACCGA
GTTGCTCTTGCCCGGCGTCAACACGGGATAATACCGCGCCACATAGCAGAACTTTAAAAGTGCTCATCAT
TGGAAAACGTTCTTCGGGGCGAAAACTCTCAAGGATCTTACCGCTGTTGAGATCCAGTTCGATGTAACCC
ACTCGTGCACCCAACTGATCTTCAGCATCTTTTACTTTCACCAGCGTTTCTGGGTGAGCAAAAACAGGAA
GGCAAAATGCCGCAAAAAAGGGAATAAGGGCGACACGGAAATGTTGAATACTCATACTCTTCCTTTTTCA
ATATTATTGAAGCATTTATCAGGGTTATTGTCTCATGAGCGGATACATATTTGAATGTATTTAGAAAAAT
AAACAAATAGGGGTTCCGCGCACATTTCCCCGAAAAGTGCCACCTGACGTCTAAGAAACCATTATTATCA
TGACATTAACCTATAAAAATAGGCGTATCACGAGGCCCTTTCGTCTTCAAGAATTAATTCTATATTCTAA
AAACACAAATGATACTTCTAAAAAAAAAT
Features (pLannotate 1.2.2; 9 found; start..end, strand, type, name):
      1..2510    +  promoter       Ac5 promoter: Drosophila melanogaster actin 5C promoter
   2542..5034    +  CDS            CNOT1 (fragment): CNOT1_HUMAN - Also known as CDC39, KIAA1007, NOT1. Experimental evidence at protein level: Swiss-Prot protein existence level 1. Scaffolding component of the CCR4-NOT complex which is one of the major cellular mRNA deadenylases and is linked to various cellular processes including bulk mRNA degradation, miRNA-mediated repression, translational repression during translational initiation and general transcription regulation. Additional complex functions may be a consequence of its influence on mRNA expression. Its scaffolding function implies its interaction with the catalytic complex module and
   5120..5161    +  CDS            V5 tag: epitope tag from simian virus 5
   5261..5395    -  polyA_signal   SV40 poly(A) signal: SV40 polyadenylation signal
   5418..5502    -  CDS            large T antigen (fragment): large T antigen from SV40 (simian virus 40)
   5503..5950    +  CDS            TcR (fragment): tetracycline efflux protein; tet; confers resistance to tetracycline
   5996..6584    -  rep_origin     ori: high-copy-number ColE1/pMB1/pBR322/pUC origin of replication
   6755..7615    -  CDS            AmpR: β-lactamase; bla; confers resistance to ampicillin, carbenicillin, and related antibiotics
   7616..7720    -  promoter       AmpR promoter: bla
