[The description below was written by a language model from this plasmid's Addgene catalogue record and pLannotate feature annotations shown in this document.]
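Description:
pAc5.1B-lambdaN-HA-DmNot1_1710-2505_J is an insect-cell expression plasmid of about 7.9 kb that produces a C-terminal fragment (residues 1710–2505) of Drosophila melanogaster Not1, the scaffold subunit of the CCR4-NOT deadenylase complex. The catalogue lists the backbone as unknown, but the name and annotated features fit a pAc5.1-type vector. The Drosophila actin 5C promoter occupies the first 2.5 kb and drives constitutive expression, an SV40 polyadenylation signal lies downstream, and a backbone-derived V5 epitope sequence follows the insert. Whether the V5 tag is translated in frame or cut off by a stop codon is not stated. In bacteria the plasmid replicates from a ColE1/pUC-type origin and is selected with ampicillin through the bla gene and its promoter. The catalogue records it as low copy. Short fragments annotated as a tetracycline resistance gene and SV40 large T antigen appear to be non-functional backbone remnants.

The open reading frame was annotated automatically as a fragment of human CNOT1, which reflects homology. The catalogue identifies the insert as the fly orthologue, carrying two amino-acid substitutions (A1747T and G1999S) and one silent change relative to the reference transcript. The lambdaN and HA elements named in the plasmid title were not annotated separately. By the usual naming convention they would sit at the N-terminus of the fusion, in the short interval after the promoter. The lambdaN peptide binds BoxB RNA hairpins, so such fusions are typically used in tethering assays that recruit a protein to a BoxB-containing reporter mRNA, while the HA tag allows detection or immunoprecipitation. The associated study examined how CCR4-NOT subunits connect miRNA target recognition to silencing, consistent with testing the repressive activity or interactions of this Not1 region in fly cells.
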