Addgene plasmid #146702: pAc5.1B-lambdaN-HA-DmNot1_1710-2505_J
Purpose: Insect Expression of DmNot1_1710-2505
Depositing lab: Elisa Izaurralde. Depositing organization: Max Planck Institute for Developmental Biology. Publication: A DDX6-CNOT1 complex and W-binding pockets in CNOT9 reveal direct links between miRNA target recognition and silencing. Chen Y, Boland A, Kuzuoglu-Ozturk D, Bawankar P, Loh B, Chang CT, Weichenrieder O, Izaurralde E. Mol Cell. 2014 Jun 5;54(5):737-50. doi: 10.1016/j.molcel.2014.03.034. Epub 2014 Apr 24. PubMed 24768540.
Backbone
  Vector backbone: Unknown
  Vector type: Insect Expression
Growth in bacteria
  Bacterial resistance: Ampicillin, 100 μg/mL
  Growth temperature: 37°C
  Growth strain: DH5alpha
  Copy number: Low Copy
Gene/Insert
  Gene/Insert name: DmNot1_1710-2505
  Species: D. melanogaster (fly)
  Mutation: two non silent mutations (A1747T, G1999S) and one silent mutation compared to the sequence given by NCBI: NM_001103772.2
  Entrez Gene: Not1 (a.k.a. Dmel_CG34407, CG1874, CG1884, CG34407, Dmel\CG34407, Dmel_CG1874, Dmel_CG1884, NOT, NOT1, anon-EST:Liang-1.29, anon-WO0118547.221, clone 1.29, not1)
  Cloning method: Unknown
Terms and licenses: Academic/Nonprofit Terms; Industry Terms: Not Available to Industry
Depositor comments: Plasmids from this collection were made available to the research community and donated after the lab closed. Please note that the sequence provided by the depositing laboratory may be theoretical/predicted or based on Sanger sequencing results. There may be discrepancies between sequencing results obtained by Addgene and the depositor sequence. If an Addgene verified sequence is not available, please contact before placing your order to request that our lab fully sequence the plasmid.
How to cite: pAc5.1B-lambdaN-HA-DmNot1_1710-2505_J was a gift from Elisa Izaurralde (Addgene plasmid # 146702 ; http://n2t.net/addgene:146702 ; RRID:Addgene_146702)
